Addgene plasmid #20382: pCMV-luc-miR21(P)
Depositing lab: Bryan Cullen. Publication: Sequence requirements for micro RNA processing and function in human cells. Zeng Y, Cullen BR. RNA. 2003 Jan . 9(1):112-23. 10.1261/rna.2780503 PubMed 12554881.
Backbone
  Vector backbone: pCMV-luc
  Backbone size w/o insert (bp): 5200
  Vector type: Mammalian Expression
Growth in bacteria
  Bacterial resistance: Ampicillin, 100 μg/mL
  Growth temperature: 37°C
  Growth strain: DH5alpha
  Copy number: Low Copy
Gene/Insert
  Gene/Insert name: mir21(P) targets
  Insert size (bp): 240
  Cloning method: Restriction Enzyme; 5′ cloning site NcoI (not destroyed); 3′ cloning site XhoI (not destroyed)
  Sequencing primers: 5′ an internal firefly luc primer
Terms and licenses: Academic/Nonprofit Terms; Industry Terms: Not Available to Industry
How to cite: pCMV-luc-miR21(P) was a gift from Bryan Cullen (Addgene plasmid # 20382 ; http://n2t.net/addgene:20382 ; RRID:Addgene_20382)
