[The description below was written by a language model from this plasmid's Addgene catalogue record.]
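Description:
pCMV-luc-miR21(P) is a mammalian expression plasmid built on the pCMV-luc backbone (about 5.2 kb without the insert), which, as its name indicates, places a firefly luciferase reporter under a cytomegalovirus promoter; the firefly identity of the luciferase is supported by the recorded sequencing primer, which lies within that gene. The plasmid is propagated in E. coli under ampicillin selection and is listed as low copy. The record does not name the bacterial origin of replication, the polyadenylation signal or any mammalian selection marker, and no feature table is available to confirm the layout of these elements.

The payload is an insert of roughly 240 bp described as "mir21(P) targets", cloned between NcoI and XhoI sites, both of which remain intact. This indicates target sequences for the microRNA miR-21 linked to the luciferase transcript. The "(P)" suffix probably denotes perfectly complementary target sites, as opposed to imperfect, bulged ones, but the record does not define it, nor does it state the number of target copies or their exact position relative to the luciferase coding region.

Constructs of this type serve as indicator reporters. When transfected into mammalian cells, luciferase output falls if miR-21 is present and engages the target sites, so that reporter activity measures microRNA function. Perfectly matched sites generally lead to cleavage of the mRNA in an siRNA-like manner, while mismatched sites favour translational repression. This fits the plasmid's association with work on the sequence requirements for microRNA processing and function in human cells.
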