>Addgene plasmid #20382 | pCMV-luc-miR21(P) | depositor partial sequence | sequence record 9591 | Author sequence
CCATGGGTTAACGGATCCGCTAGCTCAACATCAGTCTGATAAGCTATATCAACATCAGTCTGATAAGCTA
GAATTCTCAACATCAGTCTGATAAGCTACCTCAACATCAGTCTGATAAGCTAGCTCAACATCAGTCTGAT
AAGCTATATCAACATCAGTCTGATAAGCTAGAATTCTCAACATCAGTCTGATAAGCTATCTCAACATCAG
TCTGATAAGCTATGCTAACTCGAG
