>Addgene plasmid #20382 | pCMV-luc-miR21(P) | addgene partial sequence | sequence record 25980 | 20382 with Luc-F
TACCGAAAGGTCTTACCGGAAAACTCGACGCAAGAAAAATCAGAGANATCNTCNTAAAGGCCAAGAAGGG
CGGAAAGTCCAAATTGTAACTCTAGACAAGAGGTCATTGTTCACCATGGGTTAACGGATCCGCTAGCTCA
ACATCAGTCTGATAAGCTATATCAACATCAGTCTGATAAGCTAGAATTCTCAACATCAGTCTGATAAGCT
ACCTCAACATCAGTCTGATAAGCTAGCTCAACATCAGTCTGATAAGCTATATCAACATCAGTCTGATAAG
CTAGAATTCTCAACATCAGTCTGATAAGCTATCTCAACATCAGTCTGATAAGCTATGCTAACTCGAGTGA
CCTTCAGACCTTGGCACTGGAGGTGGCCCGGCAGAAGCGCGGCATCGTGGATCAGTGCTGCACCAGCATC
TGCTCTCTCTACCAACTGGAGAACTACTGCAACTAGGCCCACCACTACCCTGTCCACCCCTCTGCAATGA
ATAAAACCTTTGAAAGAGCACTACAAGTTGTGTGTACATGCGTGCATGTGCATATGTGGTGCGGGGGGAA
CATGAGTGGNGCTGGCTGGAGTGGCGATGATAAGCTGTCAAACATGAGAANTCTTGAAGACGAAAGGGCC
TCGTGATACGCCTATTTTTATAGGNTAATGTCATGATAATAATGGTTTCTTANACGTCANGGTGGCACTT
TTNNGGGNAANNNNNNNGCGGAACCCCNANTTTGTTTATTTTTNNAAANACA
